>Addgene plasmid #244972 | pRRL_miniUCOE-SFFVp-EGFP | addgene full sequence | sequence record 486776 | Addgene NGS Result
AGCTTAATGTAGTCTTATGCAATACTCTTGTAGTCTTGCAACATGGTAACGATGAGTTAGCAACATGCCT
TACAAGGAGAGAAAAAGCACCGTGCATGCCGATTGGTGGAAGTAAGGTGGTACGATCGTGCCTTATTAGG
AAGGCAACAGACGGGTCTGACATGGATTGGACGAACCACTGAATTGCCGCATTGCAGAGATATTGTATTT
AAGTGCCTAGCTCGATACATAAACGGGTCTCTCTGGTTAGACCAGATCTGAGCCTGGGAGCTCTCTGGCT
AACTAGGGAACCCACTGCTTAAGCCTCAATAAAGCTTGCCTTGAGTGCTTCAAGTAGTGTGTGCCCGTCT
GTTGTGTGACTCTGGTAACTAGAGATCCCTCAGACCCTTTTAGTCAGTGTGGAAAATCTCTAGCAGTGGC
GCCCGAACAGGGACTTGAAAGCGAAAGGGAAACCAGAGGAGCTCTCTCGACGCAGGACTCGGCTTGCTGA
AGCGCGCACGGCAAGAGGCGAGGGGCGGCGACTGGTGAGTACGCCAAAAATTTTGACTAGCGGAGGCTAG
AAGGAGAGAGATGGGTGCGAGAGCGTCAGTATTAAGCGGGGGAGAATTAGATCGCGATGGGAAAAAATTC
GGTTAAGGCCAGGGGGAAAGAAAAAATATAAATTAAAACATATAGTATGGGCAAGCAGGGAGCTAGAACG
ATTCGCAGTTAATCCTGGCCTGTTAGAAACATCAGAAGGCTGTAGACAAATACTGGGACAGCTACAACCA
TCCCTTCAGACAGGATCAGAAGAACTTAGATCATTATATAATACAGTAGCAACCCTCTATTGTGTGCATC
AAAGGATAGAGATAAAAGACACCAAGGAAGCTTTAGACAAGATAGAGGAAGAGCAAAACAAAAGTAAGAC
CACCGCACAGCAAGCGGCCGCTGATCTTCAGACCTGGAGGAGGAGATATGAGGGACAATTGGAGAAGTGA
ATTATATAAATATAAAGTAGTAAAAATTGAACCATTAGGAGTAGCACCCACCAAGGCAAAGAGAAGAGTG
GTGCAGAGAGAAAAAAGAGCAGTGGGAATAGGAGCTTTGTTCCTTGGGTTCTTGGGAGCAGCAGGAAGCA
CTATGGGCGCAGCGTCAATGACGCTGACGGTACAGGCCAGACAATTATTGTCTGGTATAGTGCAGCAGCA
GAACAATTTGCTGAGGGCTATTGAGGCGCAACAGCATCTGTTGCAACTCACAGTCTGGGGCATCAAGCAG
CTCCAGGCAAGAATCCTGGCTGTGGAAAGATACCTAAAGGATCAACAGCTCCTGGGGATTTGGGGTTGCT
CTGGAAAACTCATTTGCACCACTGCTGTGCCTTGGAATGCTAGTTGGAGTAATAAATCTCTGGAACAGAT
TTGGAATCACACGACCTGGATGGAGTGGGACAGAGAAATTAACAATTACACAAGCTTAATACACTCCTTA
ATTGAAGAATCGCAAAACCAGCAAGAAAAGAATGAACAAGAATTATTGGAATTAGATAAATGGGCAAGTT
TGTGGAATTGGTTTAACATAACAAATTGGCTGTGGTATATAAAATTATTCATAATGATAGTAGGAGGCTT
GGTAGGTTTAAGAATAGTTTTTGCTGTACTTTCTATAGTGAATAGAGTTAGGCAGGGATATTCACCATTA
TCGTTTCAGACCCACCTCCCAACCCCGAGGGGACCCGACAGGCCCGAAGGAATAGAAGAAGAAGGTGGAG
AGAGAGACAGAGACAGATCCATTCGATTAGTGAACGGATCTCGACGGTATCGGTTAACTTTTAAAAGAAA
AGGGGGGATTGGGGGGTACAGTGCAGGGGAAAGAATAGTAGACATAATAGCAACAGACATACAAACTAAA
GAATTACAAAAACAAATTACAAAAATTCAAAATTTTATCGATCACGAGACTAGCCCGGGAGGTGGTCCCT
GCAGTTACGTCAATGATAACCCCCGCCAGAAAAATCTTAGTAGCCTTCCCTTTTTGTTTTCCGTGCCCCA
ACTCGGCGGATTGACTCGGCCCCTTCCGGAAACACCCGAATCAACTTCTAGTCAAATTATTGTTCACGCC
GCAATGACCCACCCCTGGCCCGCGTCTGTGGAACTGACCCCTGGTGTACAGGAGAGTTCGCTGCTGAAAG
TGGTCCCAAAGGGGTACTAGTTTTTAAGCTCCCAACTCCCCCTCCCCCAGCGTCTGGAGGATTCCACACC
CTCGCACCGCAGGGGCGAGGAAGTGGGCGGAGTCCGGTTTTGGCGCCAGCCGCTGAGGCTGCCAAGCAGA
AAAGCCACCGCTGAGGAGACTCCGGTCACTGTCCTCGCCCCGCCTCCCCCTTCCCTCCCCTTGGGGACCA
CCGGGCGCCACGCCGCGAACGGTAAGTGCCGCGGTCGTCGGCGCCTCCGCCCTCCCCCTAGGGCCCCAAT
TCCCAGCGGGCGCGGCGCGCGGCCCCGCGCGCAGCTCCCGGCTCCCTCCCCCTTCGGATGTGGCTTGAGC
TGTAGGCGCGGAGTCCTGCAGCCCCGATAAAATAAAAGATTTTATTTAGTCTCCAGAAAAAGGGGGGAAT
GAAAGACCCCACCTGTAGGTTTGGCAAGCTAGCTGCAGTAACGCCATTTTGCAAGGCATGGAAAAATACC
AAACCAAGAATAGAGAAGTTCAGATCAAGGGCGGGTACATGAAAATAGCTAACGTTGGGCCAAACAGGAT
ATCTGCGGTGAGCAGTTTCGGCCCCGGCCCGGGGCCAAGAACAGATGGTCACCGCAGTTTCGGCCCCGGC
CCGAGGCCAAGAACAGATGGTCCCCAGATATGGCCCAACCCTCAGCAGTTTCTTAAGACCCATCAGATGT
TTCCAGGCTCCCCCAAGGACCTGAAATGACCCTGCGCCTTATTTGAATTAACCAATCAGCCTGCTTCTCG
CTTCTGTTCGCGCGCTTCTGCTTCCCGAGCTCTATAAAAGAGCTCACAACCCCTCACTCGGCGCGCCAGT
CCTCCGACAGACTGAGTCGCCCGGGTCGCCACCATGGTGAGCAAGGGCGAGGAGCTGTTCACCGGGGTGG
TGCCCATCCTGGTCGAGCTGGACGGCGACGTAAACGGCCACAAGTTCAGCGTGTCCGGCGAGGGCGAGGG
CGATGCCACCTACGGCAAGCTGACCCTGAAGTTCATCTGCACCACCGGCAAGCTGCCCGTGCCCTGGCCC
ACCCTCGTGACCACCCTGACCTACGGCGTGCAGTGCTTCAGCCGCTACCCCGACCACATGAAGCAGCACG
ACTTCTTCAAGTCCGCCATGCCCGAAGGCTACGTCCAGGAGCGCACCATCTTCTTCAAGGACGACGGCAA
CTACAAGACCCGCGCCGAGGTGAAGTTCGAGGGCGACACCCTGGTGAACCGCATCGAGCTGAAGGGCATC
GACTTCAAGGAGGACGGCAACATCCTGGGGCACAAGCTGGAGTACAACTACAACAGCCACAACGTCTATA
TCATGGCCGACAAGCAGAAGAACGGCATCAAGGTGAACTTCAAGATCCGCCACAACATCGAGGACGGCAG
CGTGCAGCTCGCCGACCACTACCAGCAGAACACCCCCATCGGCGACGGCCCCGTGCTGCTGCCCGACAAC
CACTACCTGAGCACCCAGTCCGCCCTGAGCAAAGACCCCAACGAGAAGCGCGATCACATGGTCCTGCTGG
AGTTCGTGACCGCCGCCGGGATCACTCTCGGCATGGACGAGCTGTACAAGTAAAGGGCGAATTCCAGCAC
ACTGGCGGCCGTTACTAGTGTCGACAATCAACCTCTGGATTACAAAATTTGTGAAAGATTGACTGGTATT
CTTAACTATGTTGCTCCTTTTACGCTATGTGGATACGCTGCTTTAATGCCTTTGTATCATGCTATTGCTT
CCCGTATGGCTTTCATTTTCTCCTCCTTGTATAAATCCTGGTTGCTGTCTCTTTATGAGGAGTTGTGGCC
CGTTGTCAGGCAACGTGGCGTGGTGTGCACTGTGTTTGCTGACGCAACCCCCACTGGTTGGGGCATTGCC
ACCACCTGTCAGCTCCTTTCCGGGACTTTCGCTTTCCCCCTCCCTATTGCCACGGCGGAACTCATCGCCG
CCTGCCTTGCCCGCTGCTGGACAGGGGCTCGGCTGTTGGGCACTGACAATTCCGTGGTGTTGTCGGGGAA
GCTGACGTCCTTTCCATGGCTGCTCGCCTGTGTTGCCACCTGGATTCTGCGCGGGACGTCCTTCTGCTAC
GTCCCTTCGGCCCTCAATCCAGCGGACCTTCCTTCCCGCGGCCTGCTGCCGGCTCTGCGGCCTCTTCCGC
GTCTTCGCCTTCGCCCTCAGACGAGTCGGATCTCCCTTTGGGCCGCCTCCCCGCCTGGAATTCGAGCTCG
GTACCTTTAAGACCAATGACTTACAAGGCAGCTGTAGATCTTAGCCACTTTTTAAAAGAAAAGGGGGGAC
TGGAAGGGCTAATTCACTCCCAACGAAGACAAGATCTGCTTTTTGCTTGTACTGGGTCTCTCTGGTTAGA
CCAGATCTGAGCCTGGGAGCTCTCTGGCTAACTAGGGAACCCACTGCTTAAGCCTCAATAAAGCTTGCCT
TGAGTGCTTCAAGTAGTGTGTGCCCGTCTGTTGTGTGACTCTGGTAACTAGAGATCCCTCAGACCCTTTT
AGTCAGTGTGGAAAATCTCTAGCAGTAGTAGTTCATGTCATCTTATTATTCAGTATTTATAACTTGCAAA
GAAATGAATATCAGAGAGTGAGAGGAACTTGTTTATTGCAGCTTATAATGGTTACAAATAAAGCAATAGC
ATCACAAATTTCACAAATAAAGCATTTTTTTCACTGCATTCTAGTTGTGGTTTGTCCAAACTCATCAATG
TATCTTATCATGTCTGGCTCTAGCTATCCCGCCCCTAACTCCGCCCATCCCGCCCCTAACTCCGCCCAGT
TCCGCCCATTCTCCGCCCCATGGCTGACTAATTTTTTTTATTTATGCAGAGGCCGAGGCCGCCTCGGCCT
CTGAGCTATTCCAGAAGTAGTGAGGAGGCTTTTTTGGAGGCCTAGGGACGTACCCAATTCGCCCTATAGT
GAGTCGTATTACGCGCGCTCACTGGCCGTCGTTTTACAACGTCGTGACTGGGAAAACCCTGGCGTTACCC
AACTTAATCGCCTTGCAGCACATCCCCCTTTCGCCAGCTGGCGTAATAGCGAAGAGGCCCGCACCGATCG
CCCTTCCCAACAGTTGCGCAGCCTGAATGGCGAATGGG
[124 nt withheld, positions 5289-5412]
C
[91 nt withheld, positions 5414-5504]
A
[49 nt withheld, positions 5506-5554]
CCTTTGACGTTGGAGTCCACGTTCTTT
[37 nt withheld, positions 5582-5618]
ACCCTATCTCGGTCTATTCTTTTGATTTATAAGGGATTTTGCCGATTTCGGCCTATTGGTTAAAAAATGA
GCTGATTTAACAAAAATTTAACGCGAATTTTAACAAAATATTAACGCTTACAATTTAGGTGGCACTTTTC
GGGGAAATGTGCGCGGAACCCCTATTTGTTTATTTTTCTAAATACATTCAAATATGTATCCGCTCATGAG
ACAATAACCCTGATAAATGCTTCAATAATATTGAAAAAGGAAGAGTATGAGTATTCAACATTTCCGTGTC
GCCCTTATTCCCTTTTTTGCGGCATTTTGCCTTCCTGTTTTTGCTCACCCAGAAACGCTGGTGAAAGTAA
AAGATGCTGAAGATCAGTTGGGTGCACGAGTGGGTTACATCGAACTGGATCTCAACAGCGGTAAGATCCT
TGAGAGTTTTCGCCCCGAAGAACGTTTTCCAATGATGAGCACTTTTAAAGTTCTGCTATGTGGCGCGGTA
TTATCCCGTATTGACGCCGGGCAAGAGCAACTCGGTCGCCGCATACACTATTCTCAGAATGACTTGGTTG
AGTACTCACCAGTCACAGAAAAGCATCTTACGGATGGCATGACAGTAAGAGAATTATGCAGTGCTGCCAT
AACCATGAGTGATAACACTGCGGCCAACTTACTTCTGACAACGATCGGAGGACCGAAGGAGCTAACCGCT
TTTTTGCACAACATGGGGGATCATGTAACTCGCCTTGATCGTTGGGAACCGGAGCTGAATGAAGCCATAC
CAAACGACGAGCGTGACACCACGATGCCTGTAGCAATGGCAACAACGTTGCGCAAACTATTAACTGGCGA
ACTACTTACTCTAGCTTCCCGGCAACAATTAATAGACTGGATGGAGGCGGATAAAGTTGCAGGACCACTT
CTGCGCTCGGCCCTTCCGGCTGGCTGGTTTATTGCTGATAAATCTGGAGCCGGTGAGCGTGGGTCTCGCG
GTATCATTGCAGCACTGGGGCCAGATGGTAAGCCCTCCCGTATCGTAGTTATCTACACGACGGGGAGTCA
GGCAACTATGGATGAACGAAATAGACAGATCGCTGAGATAGGTGCCTCACTGATTAAGCATTGGTAACTG
TCAGACCAAGTTTACTCATATATACTTTAGATTGATTTAAAACTTCATTTTTAATTTAAAAGGATCTAGG
TGAAGATCCTTTTTGATAATCTCATGACCAAAATCCCTTAACGTGAGTTTTCGTTCCACTGAGCGTCAGA
CCCCGTAGAAAAGATCAAAGGATCTTCTTGAGATCCTTTTTTTCTGCGCGTAATCTGCTGCTTGCAAACA
AAAAAACCACCGCTACCAGCGGTGGTTTGTTTGCCGGATCAAGAGCTACCAACTCTTTTTCCGAAGGTAA
CTGGCTTCAGCAGAGCGCAGATACCAAATACTGTTCTTCTAGTGTAGCCGTAGTTAGGCCACCACTTCAA
GAACTCTGTAGCACCGCCTACATACCTCGCTCTGCTAATCCTGTTACCAGTGGCTGCTGCCAGTGGCGAT
AAGTCGTGTCTTACCGGGTTGGACTCAAGACGATAGTTACCGGATAAGGCGCAGCGGTCGGGCTGAACGG
GGGGTTCGTGCACACAGCCCAGCTTGGAGCGAACGACCTACACCGAACTGAGATACCTACAGCGTGAGCT
ATGAGAAAGCGCCACGCTTCCCGAAGGGAGAAAGGCGGACAGGTATCCGGTAAGCGGCAGGGTCGGAACA
GGAGAGCGCACGAGGGAGCTTCCAGGGGGAAACGCCTGGTATCTTTATAGTCCTGTCGGGTTTCGCCACC
TCTGACTTGAGCGTCGATTTTTGTGATGCTCGTCAGGGGGGCGGAGCCTATGGAAAAACGCCAGCAACGC
GGCCTTTTTACGGTTCCTGGCCTTTTGCTGGCCTTTTGCTCACATGTTCTTTCCTGCGTTATCCCCTGAT
TCTGTGGATAACCGTATTACCGCCTTTGAGTGAGCTGATACCGCTCGCCGCAGCCGAACGACCGAGCGCA
GCGAGTCAGTGAGCGAGGAAGCGGAAGAGCGCCCAATACGCAAACCGCCTCTCCCCGCGCGTTGGCCGAT
TCATTAATGCAGCTGGCACGACAGGTTTCCCGACTGGAAAGCGGGCAGTGAGCGCAACGCAATTAATGTG
AGTTAGCTCACTCATTAGGCACCCCAGGCTTTACACTTTATGCTTCCGGCTCGTATGTTGTGTGGAATTG
TGAGCGGATAACAATTTCACACAGGAAACAGCTATGACCATGATTACGCCAAGCGCGCAATTAACCCTCA
CTAAAGGGAACAAAAGCTGGAGCTGCA
Features (pLannotate 1.2.2; 25 found; start..end, strand, type, name):
      8..234     +  promoter       RSV promoter: Rous sarcoma virus enhancer/promoter
    235..415     +  LTR            5' LTR (truncated): truncated 5' long terminal repeat (LTR) from HIV-1
    462..587     +  misc_feature   HIV-1 Ψ: packaging signal of human immunodeficiency virus type 1
    571..934     +  CDS            HIV-1 gag (fragment): gag protein from human immunodeficiency virus 1; gag
   1080..1313    +  misc_feature   RRE: The Rev response element (RRE) of HIV-1 allows for Rev-dependent mRNA export from the nucleus to the cytoplasm.
   1690..1790    +  CDS            Rev (fragment): human immunodeficiency virus 1 (HIV-1) Rev protein; rev; enhances nuclear export of unspliced and incompletely spliced viral mRNAs
   1809..1926    +  misc_feature   cPPT/CTS: central polypurine tract and central termination sequence of HIV-1
   2628..3035    +  promoter       SFFV promoter: spleen focus-forming virus long terminal repeat (LTR) promoter
   3044..3763    +  CDS            EGFP: the original enhanced GFP (Yang et al., 1996) mammalian codon-optimized
   3806..4394    +  misc_feature   WPRE: woodchuck hepatitis virus posttranscriptional regulatory element
   4411..4479    +  CDS            nef (fragment): NEF_HV1Z2 - Experimental evidence at protein level: Swiss-Prot protein existence level 1. Extracellular Nef protein targets CD4(+) T-lymphocytes for apoptosis by interacting with CXCR4 surface receptors. From Human immunodeficiency virus type 1 group M subtype D (isolate Z2/CDC-Z34) (HIV-1).
   4481..4714    +  LTR            3' LTR (ΔU3): self-inactivating 3' long terminal repeat (LTR) from HIV-1
   4786..4907    +  polyA_signal   SV40 poly(A) signal: SV40 polyadenylation signal
   4947..5082    +  rep_origin     SV40 ori: SV40 origin of replication
   5103..5121    -  promoter       T7 promoter: promoter for bacteriophage T7 RNA polymerase
   5129..5284    +  CDS            lacZα (fragment): LacZα fragment of β-galactosidase; lacZ fragment
   5289..5717    +  rep_origin     f1 ori (sequence partly withheld): f1 bacteriophage origin of replication; arrow indicates direction of (+) strand synthesis
   5770..5874    +  promoter       AmpR promoter: bla
   5875..6735    +  CDS            AmpR: β-lactamase; bla; confers resistance to ampicillin, carbenicillin, and related antibiotics
   6906..7494    +  rep_origin     ori: high-copy-number ColE1/pMB1/pBR322/pUC origin of replication
   7677..7769    +  CDS            lacI (fragment): lac repressor; lacI; The lac repressor binds to the lac operator to inhibit transcription in E. coli. This inhibition can be relieved by adding lactose or isopropyl-β-D-thiogalactopyranoside (IPTG).
   7782..7803    +  protein_bind   CAP binding site: CAP binding activates transcription in the presence of cAMP. E. coli catabolite activator protein
   7818..7848    +  promoter       lac promoter: promoter for the E. coli lac operon
   7856..7872    +  protein_bind   lac operator: The lac repressor binds to the lac operator to inhibit transcription in E. coli. This inhibition can be relieved by adding lactose or isopropyl-β-D-thiogalactopyranoside (IPTG). lac repressor encoded by lacI
   7917..7935    +  promoter       T3 promoter: promoter for bacteriophage T3 RNA polymerase
