[The description below was written by a language model from this plasmid's Addgene catalogue record and pLannotate feature annotations shown in this document.]
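Description:
pRRL_miniUCOE-SFFVp-EGFP is a third-generation, self-inactivating HIV-1-based lentiviral transfer plasmid of about 7.95 kb, built on the pRRL backbone for EGFP expression in mammalian cells. It is propagated in E. coli through a high-copy ColE1/pUC-type origin with ampicillin selection (AmpR/β-lactamase). The backbone also carries an f1 origin, an SV40 origin and poly(A) signal, and remnants of a lac/T7/T3 cloning region.

The viral portion begins with an RSV promoter fused to a truncated 5' LTR, which drives Tat-independent transcription of the genomic RNA in packaging cells. It is followed by the Ψ packaging signal with a gag fragment, the Rev response element for Rev-dependent nuclear export, and the cPPT/CTS, which aids nuclear import of the reverse-transcribed genome. The payload is a 1.8 kb miniUCOE-SFFV-EGFP cassette in which a minimal ubiquitous chromatin opening element, listed as human and amplified from another plasmid, sits upstream of the spleen focus-forming virus LTR promoter. The automated annotation does not label the miniUCOE, but the unannotated stretch between the cPPT/CTS and the SFFV promoter is consistent with its position. XhoI and AgeI sites flank the regulatory region, so it can be exchanged. EGFP is followed by a WPRE, which enhances transcript stability and expression, and by the ΔU3 3' LTR, which inactivates the viral promoter after integration.

UCOEs are generally used to counter epigenetic silencing of integrated transgenes. In line with the associated work on stem cell-specific epigenetic control of transgene expression, this construct serves as a fluorescent reporter for how well the miniUCOE-SFFV combination sustains expression after transduction. Virus production requires separate packaging and envelope plasmids.
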