Addgene plasmid #244972: pRRL_miniUCOE-SFFVp-EGFP
Purpose: Express EGFP under miniUCOE-SFFV promoter. Xho I-miniUCOE-SFFVp-AgeI-EGFP.
Depositing lab: Xinnan Wang. Depositing organization: Stanford University. Publication: Human stem cell-specific epigenetic signatures control transgene expression. Kwak CS, Oflaz FE, Qiu J, Wang X. Biochim Biophys Acta Gene Regul Mech. 2024 Dec;1867(4):195063. doi: 10.1016/j.bbagrm.2024.195063. Epub 2024 Oct 20. PubMed 39437851.
Backbone
  Vector backbone: pRRL
  Total vector size (bp): 7950
  Vector type: Mammalian Expression, Lentiviral
Growth in bacteria
  Bacterial resistance: Ampicillin, 100 μg/mL
  Growth temperature: 37°C
  Growth strain: NEB Stable
  Copy number: High Copy
Gene/Insert
  Gene/Insert name: miniUCOE-SFFVp-EGFP
  Species: H. sapiens (human)
  Insert size (bp): 1822
  Promoter: SFFV
  Tag / fusion protein: EGFP (C terminal on insert)
  Cloning method: Gibson Cloning
  Sequencing primers: 5′ atcgatcacgagactagcccgggaggtggtccctgc; 3′ ctcaccatggtggcgacccgggcgactcagtctg
Resource information
  A portion of this plasmid was derived from a plasmid made by: pKDP020 vector containing minimal UCOE was a gift from Alice Y. Ting (Stanford University) and this was for amplification of miniUCOE region.
Terms and licenses: Academic/Nonprofit Terms; Industry Terms: Not Available to Industry
How to cite: pRRL_miniUCOE-SFFVp-EGFP was a gift from Xinnan Wang (Addgene plasmid # 244972 ; http://n2t.net/addgene:244972 ; RRID:Addgene_244972)
